>Addgene plasmid #217259 | pMV-hAT-14_Crp | addgene full sequence | sequence record 441689 | Addgene NGS Result
AAAAATAAACAAATAGGGGTTCCGCGCACATTTCCCCGAAAAGTGCCACCTGACGTCTAAGAAACCATTA
TTATCATGACATTAACCTATAAAAATAGGCGTATCACGAGGCCCTTTCGTTGTAAAACGACGGCCAGTCG
AACCACGCAATGCGTCTCGATCCGCAGTGTCTTGCGTCTCTCTGCAGCTATATAGTAGGTTAAAGATGGA
GCGGTCGAAAAGAAGCCATGTGTGGAATCATTTCACAAAAATCAAAGAAGATGCTGTTAGATGTAAGATG
TGCAATACAGAGCTTAGGTACCTGAACAGCACTGGAGCAATGCTGAATCATCTTAAGCTGAAGCATCCCT
CTGTTTCAAGCGAAAGACAAGATCAGAAACAAACAACACCGGTGCTAGCAATTCTACCGGGTAGGGGAGG
CGCTTTTCCCAAGGCAGTCTGGAGCATGCGCTTTAGCAGCCCCGCTGGGCACTTGGCGCTACACAAGTGG
CCTCTGGCCTCGCACACATTCCACATCCACCGGTAGGCGCCAACCGGCTCCGTTCTTTGGTGGCCCCTTC
GCGCCACCTTCTACTCCTCCCCTAGTCAGGAAGTTCCCCCCCGCCCCGCAGCTCGCGTCGTGCAGGACGT
GACAAATGGAAGTAGCACGTCTCACTAGTCTCGTGCAGATGGACAGCACCGCTGAGCAATGGAAGCGGGT
AGGCCTTTGGGGCAGCGGCCAATAGCAGCTTTGCTCCTTCGCTTTCTGGGCTCAGAGGCTGGGAAGGGGT
GGGTCCGGGGGCGGGCTCAGGGGCGGGCTCAGGGGCGGGGCGGGCGCCCGAAGGTCCTCCGGAGGCCCGG
CATTCTGCACGCTTCAAAAGCGCACGTCTGCCGCGCTGTTCTCCTCTTCCTCATCTCCGGGCCTTTCGAC
CTGCAGCCAACGCCACCATGGGGACCGAGTACAAGCCCACGGTGCGCCTCGCCACCCGCGACGACGTCCC
CCGGGCCGTACGCACCCTCGCCGCCGCGTTCGCCGACTACCCCGCCACGCGCCACACCGTCGACCCGGAC
CGCCACATCGAGCGGGTCACCGAGCTGCAAGAACTCTTCCTCACGCGCGTCGGGCTCGACATCGGCAAGG
TGTGGGTCGCGGACGACGGCGCCGCGGTGGCGGTCTGGACCACGCCGGAGAGCGTCGAAGCGGGGGCGGT
GTTCGCCGAGATCGGCCCGCGCATGGCCGAGTTGAGCGGTTCCCGGCTGGCCGCGCAGCAACAGATGGAA
GGCCTCCTGGCGCCGCACCGGCCCAAGGAGCCCGCGTGGTTCCTGGCCACCGTCGGCGTCTCGCCCGACC
ACCAGGGCAAGGGTCTGGGCAGCGCCGTCGTGCTCCCCGGAGTGGAGGCGGCCGAGCGCGCCGGGGTGCC
CGCCTTCCTGGAGACCTCCGCGCCCCGCAACCTCCCCTTCTACGAGCGGCTCGGCTTCACCGTCACCGCC
GACGTCGAGGTGCCCGAAGGACCGCGCACCTGGTGCATGACCCGCAAGCCCGGTGCCATCGATGCCACTA
ACTTCTCCCTGTTGAAACAAGCAGGGGATGTCGAAGAGAATCCCGGGCCAATGGTGAGCAAGGGCGAGGA
GCTGTTCACCGGGGTGGTGCCCATCCTGGTCGAGCTGGACGGCGACGTAAACGGCCACAAGTTCAGCGTG
TCCGGCGAGGGCGAGGGCGATGCCACCTACGGCAAGCTGACCCTGAAGTTCATCTGCACCACCGGCAAGC
TGCCCGTGCCCTGGCCCACCCTCGTGACCACCCTGACCTACGGCGTGCAGTGCTTCAGCCGCTACCCCGA
CCACATGAAGCAGCACGACTTCTTCAAGTCCGCCATGCCCGAAGGCTACGTCCAGGAGCGCACCATCTTC
TTCAAGGACGACGGCAACTACAAGACCCGCGCCGAGGTGAAGTTCGAGGGCGACACCCTGGTGAACCGCA
TCGAGCTGAAGGGCATCGACTTCAAGGAGGACGGCAACATCCTGGGGCACAAGCTGGAGTACAACTACAA
CAGCCACAACGTCTATATCATGGCCGACAAGCAGAAGAACGGCATCAAGGTGAACTTCAAGATCCGCCAC
AACATCGAGGACGGCAGCGTGCAGCTCGCCGACCACTACCAGCAGAACACCCCCATCGGCGACGGCCCCG
TGCTGCTGCCCGACAACCACTACCTGAGCACCCAGTCCGCCCTGAGCAAAGACCCCAACGAGAAGCGCGA
TCACATGGTCCTGCTGGAGTTCGTGACCGCCGCCGGGATCACTCTCGGCATGGACGAGCTGTACAAGTAA
TTAATTAAGCTCGCTGATCAGCCTCGACTGTGCCTTCTAGTTGCCAGCCATCTGTTGTTTGCCCCTCCCC
CGTGCCTTCCTTGACCCTGGAAGGTGCCACTCCCACTGTCCTTTCCTAATAAAATGAGGAAATTGCATCG
CATTGTCTGAGTAGGTGTCATTCTATTCTGGGGGGTGGGGTGGGGCAGGACAGCAAGGGGGAGGATTGGG
AAGACAATAGCAGGCATGCTGGGGATGCGGTGGGCTCTATGGCTTCTGAGGCGCGCCCTCGAGAAATCAT
CAATAGAGTTGTGATGCAGCTTTTTGTTTTTGTTGTTGTTGCTTGTTTAACCTCAACAGAACCTTGAGAT
GTGAGGTTGTTTTTTTTTTTCTGATTGGATTTTTTTTTTCATTTTTGGAAGACAAAACATTTTTTAATGA
GGATTTTATGTAAAAAAAAAAATTGTTGGAGTGTATTGTTCTTGAAGTTTTAACTGGATCCTTTTGCACT
TTTGGAAGGCAAAACAAGGATTTAATACTATATAGGGGCCCAGAGACGGAGTCACTGCCAACCGAGACGG
TCATAGCTGTTTCCTGTGTGCCGCTTCCTCGCTCACTGACTCGCTGCGCTCGGTCGTTCGGCTGCGGCGA
GCGGTATCAGCTCACTCAAAGGCGGTAATACGGTTACCCACAGAATCAGGGGATAACGCAGGAAAGAACA
TGTGAGCAAAAGGCCAGCAAAAGGCCAGGAACCGTAAAAAGGCCGCGTTGCTGGCGTTTTTCCATAGGCT
CCGCCCCCCTGACGAGCATCACAAAAATCGACGCTCAAGTCAGAGGTGGCGAAACCCGACAGGACTATAA
AGATACCAGGCGTTTCCCCCTGGAAGCTCCCTCGTGCGCTCTCCTGTTCCGACCCTGCCGCTTACCGGAT
ACCTGTCCGCCTTTCTCCCTTCGGGAAGCGTGGCGCTTTCTCATAGCTCACGCTGTAGGTATCTCAGTTC
GGTGTAGGTCGTTCGCTCCAAGCTGGGCTGTGTGCACGAACCCCCCGTTCAGCCCGACCGCTGCGCCTTA
TCCGGTAACTATCGTCTTGAGTCCAACCCGGTAAGACACGACTTATCGCCACTGGCAGCAGCCACTGGTA
ACAGGATTAGCAGAGCGAGGTATGTAGGCGGTGCTACAGAGTTCTTGAAGTGGTGGCCTAACTACGGCTA
CACTAGAAGAACAGTATTTGGTATCTGCGCTCTGCTGAAGCCAGTTACCTTCGGAAAAAGAGTTGGTAGC
TCTTGATCCGGCAAACAAACCACCGCTGGTAGCGGTGGTTTTTTTGTTTGCAAGCAGCAGATTACGCGCA
GAAAAAAAGGATCTCAAGAAGATCCTTTGATCTTTTCTACGGGGTCTGACGCTCAGTGGAACGAAAACTC
ACGTTAAGGGATTTTGGTCATGAGATTATCAAAAAGGATCTTCACCTAGATCCTTTTAAATTAAAAATGA
AGTTTTAAATCAATCTAAAGTATATATGAGTAAACTTGGTCTGACAGTTACCAATGCTTAATCAGTGAGG
CACCTATCTCAGCGATCTGTCTCTTTCGTTCATCCATAGTTGCCTGACTCCCCGTCGTGTAGATAACTAC
GATACGGGAGGGCTTACCATCTGGCCCCAGTGCTGCAATAATACCGCGGGACCCACGCTCACCGGCTCCA
GATTTATCAGCAATAAACCAGCCAGCCGGAAGGGCCGAGCGCAGAAGTGGTCCTGCAACTTTATCCGCCT
CCATCCAGTCTATTAATTGTTGCCGGGAAGCTAGAGTAAGTAGTTCGCCAGTTAATAGTTTGCGCAACGT
TGTTGCCATCGCTACAGGCATCGTGGTATCACGCTCGTCGTTTGGTATGGCTTCATTCAGCTCCGGTTCC
CAACGATCAAGGCGAGTTACATGATCCCCCATGTTGCGCAAAAAAGCGGTTAGCTCCTTCGGTCCTCCGA
TCGTTGTCAGAAGTAAGTTGGCCGCCGTGTTATCACTCATGGTTATGGCAGCACTACATAATTCTCTTAC
TGTCATGCCATCCGTAAGATGCTTTTCTGTGACTGGTGAGTACTCAACCAAGTCATTCTGAGAATAGTGT
ATGCGGCGACCGAGTTGCTCTTGCCCGGCGTCAATACGGGATAATACCGCGCCACATAGCAGAACTTTAA
AAGTGCTCATCATTGGAAAACGTTCTTCGGGGCGAAAACTCTCAAGGATCTTACCGCTGTTGAGATCCAG
TTCGATGTAACCCACTCGTGCACCCAACTGATCTTCAGCATCTTTTACTTTCACCAGCGTTTCTGGGTGA
GCAAAAACAGGAAGGCAAAATGCCGCAAAAAAGGGAATAAGGGCGACACGGAAATGTTGAATACTCATAC
TCTTCCTTTTTCAATATTATTGAAGCATTTATCAGGGTTATTGTCTCATGAGCGGATACATATTTGAATG
TATTTAG
Features (pLannotate 1.2.2; 8 found; start..end, strand, type, name):
    118..138     -  CDS            lacZα (fragment): LacZα fragment of β-galactosidase; lacZ fragment
    409..908     +  promoter       PGK promoter: mouse phosphoglycerate kinase 1 promoter
    933..1527    +  CDS            PuroR (fragment): puromycin N-acetyltransferase; pac from Streptomyces alboniger; confers resistance to puromycin
   1591..2310    +  CDS            EGFP: the original enhanced GFP (Yang et al., 1996) mammalian codon-optimized
   2338..2562    +  polyA_signal   bGH poly(A) signal: bovine growth hormone polyadenylation signal
   3069..3657    -  rep_origin     ori: high-copy-number ColE1/pMB1/pBR322/pUC origin of replication
   3828..4688    -  CDS            AmpR: β-lactamase; bla; confers resistance to ampicillin, carbenicillin, and related antibiotics
   4689..26      -  promoter       AmpR promoter (across the origin): bla
