[The description below was written by a language model from this plasmid's Addgene catalogue record and pLannotate feature annotations shown in this document.]
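Description:
pMV-hAT-14_Crp is the donor plasmid for the hAT-14_Crp DNA transposon, built on the pMV backbone and catalogued as a mammalian expression vector. It is about 4.8 kb and is propagated in E. coli as a high-copy plasmid through a ColE1/pUC-type origin, with selection by ampicillin via the β-lactamase gene and its own promoter. A short remnant of lacZα is also detected, presumably left over from the cloning backbone.

The recorded insert is the pair of synthetic terminal inverted repeats (TIRs) of hAT-14_Crp, the end sequences that a cognate transposase recognises in order to excise and reintegrate the intervening DNA. The automated annotation does not call the TIRs themselves, so their exact positions are not shown. In a donor design they would be expected to lie in the unannotated stretches on either side of the mammalian cassette. That cassette consists of the mouse PGK promoter driving a puromycin N-acetyltransferase coding sequence (annotated as a fragment, probably because it lacks a stop codon), followed closely by EGFP and terminated by the bovine growth hormone polyadenylation signal. The short gap between the two reading frames suggests a linker or self-cleaving peptide that joins them in one transcript, although the record does not identify this element.

No transposase gene is annotated, so the enzyme would have to be supplied in trans, typically from a separate helper plasmid. Genomic integration of the cargo can then be scored by puromycin resistance or stable green fluorescence. The plasmid comes from a survey that tested the activity of many DNA transposons in human cells for use in genome engineering.
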