Addgene plasmid #217259: pMV-hAT-14_Crp
Purpose: Donor plasmid of hAT-14_Crp Transposon
Depositing lab: Yong E Zhang. Depositing organization: Institute of Zoology, Chinese Academy of Sciences. Publication: Heterologous survey of 130 DNA transposons in human cells highlights their functional divergence and expands the genome engineering toolbox. Zhang T, Tan S, Tang N, Li Y, Zhang C, Sun J, Guo Y, Gao H, Cai Y, Sun W, Wang C, Fu L, Ma H, Wu Y, Hu X, Zhang X, Gee P, Yan W, Zhao Y, Chen Q, Guo B, Wang H, Zhang YE. Cell. 2024 Jul 11;187(14):3741-3760.e30. doi: 10.1016/j.cell.2024.05.007. Epub 2024 Jun 5. PubMed 38843831.
Backbone
  Vector backbone: pMV
  Vector type: Mammalian Expression
Growth in bacteria
  Bacterial resistance: Ampicillin, 100 μg/mL
  Growth temperature: 37°C
  Growth strain: DH5alpha
  Copy number: High Copy
Gene/Insert
  Gene/Insert name: TIRs of hAT-14_Crp transposon
  Species: Synthetic
  Cloning method: Restriction Enzyme; 5′ cloning site Unknown (unknown if destroyed); 3′ cloning site Unknown (unknown if destroyed)
Terms and licenses: Academic/Nonprofit Terms; Industry Terms: Not Available to Industry
How to cite: pMV-hAT-14_Crp was a gift from Yong E Zhang (Addgene plasmid # 217259 ; http://n2t.net/addgene:217259 ; RRID:Addgene_217259)
